Addgene plasmid #12195: IL-4 promoter luciferase
Depositing lab: Anjana Rao. Depositing organization: Boston Children's Hospital. Publication: Gene expression elicited by NFAT in the presence or absence of cooperative recruitment of Fos and Jun. Macian F, Garcia-Rodriguez C, Rao A. EMBO J. 2000 Sep 1. 19(17):4783-95. 10.1093/emboj/19.17.4783 PubMed 10970869.
Backbone
  Vector backbone: na
  Vector type: Bacterial Expression, Luciferase
Growth in bacteria
  Bacterial resistance: Ampicillin, 100 μg/mL
  Growth temperature: 37°C
  Growth strain: DH5alpha
  Copy number: High Copy
Gene/Insert
  Gene/Insert name: IL-4 promoter
  Species: M. musculus (mouse)
  Insert size (bp): 800
  Entrez Gene: Il4 (a.k.a. BSF-1, Il-4)
  Tag / fusion protein: luciferase (C terminal on backbone)
  Cloning method: Restriction Enzyme
  Sequencing primers: 5′ LucNrev
Terms and licenses: Academic/Nonprofit Terms; Industry Terms: Not Available to Industry
Depositor comments: Murine IL-4 promotor from -804 to -3 relative to the transcription start site.
How to cite: IL-4 promoter luciferase was a gift from Anjana Rao (Addgene plasmid # 12195 ; http://n2t.net/addgene:12195 ; RRID:Addgene_12195)
