[The description below was written by a language model from this plasmid's Addgene catalogue record and pLannotate feature annotations shown in this document.]
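Description:
IL-4 promoter luciferase is a 7.5 kb transcriptional reporter plasmid in which a fragment of the mouse Il4 promoter drives firefly luciferase. The catalogue does not name the backbone. The feature table points to a pUC/Bluescript-type plasmid, with a high-copy ColE1/pMB1-family origin, an f1 origin, the β-lactamase gene with its own promoter for ampicillin selection, and remnants of a lacZα/lac promoter region flanked by T3 and T7 promoters. Although the entry is catalogued under "Bacterial Expression, Luciferase", the reporter unit is built from mammalian-type regulatory elements, and E. coli serves for propagation.

The insert is about 800 bp of murine IL-4 upstream sequence, described by the depositor as spanning -804 to -3 relative to the transcription start site. It is not annotated in the feature table. An unannotated gap between a pUC polylinker fragment and the start of the Photinus pyralis luciferase coding sequence is about the right size and position to hold it, though that placement is an inference. The "C-terminal tag" entry for luciferase reflects its position downstream of the promoter rather than a protein fusion. Luciferase is followed by the SV40 small t intron and an SV40 polyadenylation signal, together with incidental SV40 T antigen and VP1 fragments carried along with that cassette. Additional SV40 poly(A) signals lie upstream of the promoter, an arrangement commonly used to terminate read-through transcription from the backbone and lower background.

The associated study examined NFAT-driven gene expression with or without cooperative recruitment of Fos and Jun. This fits use of the plasmid in transfection assays where luciferase activity reports IL-4 promoter activation.
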