Features (pLannotate 1.2.2; 25 found; start..end, strand, type, name):
      1..135     +  polyA_signal   SV40 poly(A) signal: SV40 polyadenylation signal
    160..177     -  misc_feature   MCS (fragment): pUC18/19 multiple cloning site
   1013..2662    +  CDS            LUCI_PHOPY: Experimental evidence at protein level: Swiss-Prot protein existence level 1. Produces green light with a wavelength of 562 nm. From Photinus pyralis (Common eastern firefly) (Lampyris pyralis).
   2720..2794    +  CDS            small t antigen (fragment): SV40 (simian virus 40) small t antigen
   2796..2861    +  intron         small t intron: SV40 (simian virus 40) small t antigen intron
   2991..3011    +  CDS            SV40 NLS: nuclear localization signal of SV40 (simian virus 40) large T antigen
   3330..3413    +  CDS            large T antigen (fragment): large T antigen from SV40 (simian virus 40)
   3436..3570    +  polyA_signal   SV40 poly(A) signal: SV40 polyadenylation signal
   3572..4120    -  CDS            VP1_SV40 (fragment): Experimental evidence at protein level: Swiss-Prot protein existence level 1. Forms an icosahedral capsid with a T=7 symmetry and a 40 nm diameter. The capsid is composed of 72 pentamers linked to each other by disulfide bonds and associated with VP2 or VP3 proteins. Binds to N- glycolylneuraminic analog of the ganglioside GM1 on the cell surface to provide virion attachment to target cell (PubMed:18353982). Once attached, the virion is internalized by caveolin-mediated endocytosis and traffics to the endoplasmic reticulum. Inside the endoplasmic reticulum, the protein folding machinery isomer
   4130..4148    -  promoter       T3 promoter: promoter for bacteriophage T3 RNA polymerase
   4193..4209    -  protein_bind   lac operator: The lac repressor binds to the lac operator to inhibit transcription in E. coli. This inhibition can be relieved by adding lactose or isopropyl-β-D-thiogalactopyranoside (IPTG). lac repressor encoded by lacI
   4217..4247    -  promoter       lac promoter: promoter for the E. coli lac operon
   4262..4283    -  protein_bind   CAP binding site: CAP binding activates transcription in the presence of cAMP. E. coli catabolite activator protein
   4296..4388    -  CDS            lacI (fragment): lac repressor; lacI; The lac repressor binds to the lac operator to inhibit transcription in E. coli. This inhibition can be relieved by adding lactose or isopropyl-β-D-thiogalactopyranoside (IPTG).
   4571..5159    -  rep_origin     ori: high-copy-number ColE1/pMB1/pBR322/pUC origin of replication
   5330..6190    -  CDS            AmpR: β-lactamase; bla; confers resistance to ampicillin, carbenicillin, and related antibiotics
   6191..6295    -  promoter       AmpR promoter: bla
   6322..6680    +  rep_origin     f1 ori (sequence partly withheld): f1 bacteriophage origin of replication; arrow indicates direction of (+) strand synthesis
   6782..6937    -  CDS            lacZα (fragment): LacZα fragment of β-galactosidase; lacZ fragment
   6945..6963    +  promoter       T7 promoter: promoter for bacteriophage T7 RNA polymerase
   6973..7060    -  misc_feature   bom (fragment): basis of mobility region from pBR322
   7162..7201    -  CDS            rop (fragment): Rop protein, which maintains plasmids at low copy number; rop
   7203..7279    +  CDS            large T antigen (fragment): large T antigen from SV40 (simian virus 40)
   7299..7433    +  polyA_signal   SV40 poly(A) signal: SV40 polyadenylation signal
   7431..7507    +  CDS            large T antigen (fragment): large T antigen from SV40 (simian virus 40)
>Addgene plasmid #12195 | IL-4 promoter luciferase | addgene full sequence | sequence record 266317 | Addgene NGS Result
AACTTGTTTATTGCAGCTTATAATGGTTACAAATAAAGCAATAGCATCACAAATTTCACAAATAAAGCAT
TTTTTTCACTGCATTCTAGTTGTGGTTTGTCCAAACTCATCAATGTATCTTATCATGTCTGGATCCAAGC
TCAGATCCAAGCTTGTCGACCCGGGTACCGAGCTCGAGATCCACACTGATGCTGTAGTGCACATAGATAC
ACACATGCTCACATGAAGTAATTTAAAAAAATTTTTTTTTAAATCAGCCATTTCTCAGGCTTCTGTCTAA
GGTAGGAAAAATCTTCAACCTAGCCCAGAACCTCCATATAGGTAAAGCCTCATTCCATGGTCCTGCCTGC
CCCACTCCATGTCACCTCTCTGTCTCCAAAGACCACAAACTTGTAAGATCAGCTGGTCTAGGATGCGAGA
AGGTCTGCCTCCATCATCCTTCTATGAGGTAAGACCCCAGAGTCAGCTTTCCCAAGATATCAGAGTTTCC
AAGGGGCCCCCATAGCAGGAAGCAGCTAGGCCCAGGTGTGCTCAAGGCAGACTTTCTTGATATTACTCTG
TCTTTCCCCAGGGCGACACCAGCACCCTCGGACACCTGTGACCTCTTCCTTCTCTGCAGGAGGAGAGCCA
GTGGCAACCCTACGCTGATAAGATTAGTCTGAAAGGCCGATTATGGTGTAATTTCCTATGCTGAAACTTT
GTAGATTTAAAAAAAAGGGGGGGGAGGGGTGTTTCATTTTCCAATTGGTCTGATTTCACAGGAAAATTTA
CCTGTTTCTCTTTTTTCTCCTGGAAGAGAGGTGCTGATTGGCCCAGAATAACTGACAATCTGGTGTAATA
AAATTTTCCAATGTAAACTCATTTTCCCTTGGTTTCAGCAACTTTAACTCTATATATAGAGAGACCTCTG
CCAGCATTGCATTGTTAGCATCTCTTGATAAACTTAATTGTCTCTCGTCACTGACGGCACAGAGCTAGGA
TCTGAGCTTGGCATTCCGGTACTGTTGGTAAAATGGAAGACGCCAAAAACATAAAGAAAGGCCCGGCGCC
ATTCTATCCTCTAGAGGATGGAACCGCTGGAGAGCAACTGCATAAGGCTATGAAGAGATACGCCCTGGTT
CCTGGAACAATTGCTTTTACAGATGCACATATCGAGGTGAACATCACGTACGCGGAATACTTCGAAATGT
CCGTTCGGTTGGCAGAAGCTATGAAACGATATGGGCTGAATACAAATCACAGAATCGTCGTATGCAGTGA
AAACTCTCTTCAATTCTTTATGCCGGTGTTGGGCGCGTTATTTATCGGAGTTGCAGTTGCGCCCGCGAAC
GACATTTATAATGAACGTGAATTGCTCAACAGTATGAACATTTCGCAGCCTACCGTAGTGTTTGTTTCCA
AAAAGGGGTTGCAAAAAATTTTGAACGTGCAAAAAAAATTACCAATAATCCAGAAAATTATTATCATGGA
TTCTAAAACGGATTACCAGGGATTTCAGTCGATGTACACGTTCGTCACATCTCATCTACCTCCCGGTTTT
AATGAATACGATTTTGTACCAGAGTCCTTTGATCGTGACAAAACAATTGCACTGATAATGAATTCCTCTG
GATCTACTGGGTTACCTAAGGGTGTGGCCCTTCCGCATAGAACTGCCTGCGTCAGATTCTCGCATGCCAG
AGATCCTATTTTTGGCAATCAAATCATTCCGGATACTGCGATTTTAAGTGTTGTTCCATTCCATCACGGT
TTTGGAATGTTTACTACACTCGGATATTTGATATGTGGATTTCGAGTCGTCTTAATGTATAGATTTGAAG
AAGAGCTGTTTTTACGATCCCTTCAGGATTACAAAATTCAAAGTGCGTTGCTAGTACCAACCCTATTTTC
ATTCTTCGCCAAAAGCACTCTGATTGACAAATACGATTTATCTAATTTACACGAAATTGCTTCTGGGGGC
GCACCTCTTTCGAAAGAAGTCGGGGAAGCGGTTGCAAAACGCTTCCATCTTCCAGGGATACGACAAGGAT
ATGGGCTCACTGAGACTACATCAGCTATTCTGATTACACCCGAGGGGGATGATAAACCGGGCGCGGTCGG
TAAAGTTGTTCCATTTTTTGAAGCGAAGGTTGTGGATCTGGATACCGGGAAAACGCTGGGCGTTAATCAG
AGAGGCGAATTATGTGTCAGAGGACCTATGATTATGTCCGGTTATGTAAACAATCCGGAAGCGACCAACG
CCTTGATTGACAAGGATGGATGGCTACATTCTGGAGACATAGCTTACTGGGACGAAGACGAACACTTCTT
CATAGTTGACCGCTTGAAGTCTTTAATTAAATACAAAGGATATCAGGTGGCCCCCGCTGAATTGGAATCG
ATATTGTTACAACACCCCAACATCTTCGACGCGGGCGTGGCAGGTCTTCCCGACGATGACGCCGGTGAAC
TTCCCGCCGCCGTTGTTGTTTTGGAGCACGGAAAGACGATGACGGAAAAAGAGATCGTGGATTACGTCGC
CAGTCAAGTAACAACCGCGAAAAAGTTGCGCGGAGGAGTTGTGTTTGTGGACGAAGTACCGAAAGGTCTT
ACCGGAAAACTCGACGCAAGAAAAATCAGAGAGATCCTCATAAAGGCCAAGAAGGGCGGAAAGTCCAAAT
TGTAAAATGTAACTGTATTCAGCGATGACGAAATTCTTAGCTATTGTAATACTCTAGAGGATCTTTGTGA
AGGAACCTTACTTCTGTGGTGTGACATAATTGGACAAACTACCTACAGAGATTTAAAGCTCTAAGGTAAA
TATAAAATTTTTAAGTGTATAATGTGTTAAACTACTGATTCTAATTGTTTGTGTATTTTAGATTCCAACC
TATGGAACTGATGAATGGGAGCAGTGGTGGAATGCCTTTAATGAGGAAAACCTGTTTTGCTCAGAAGAAA
TGCCATCTAGTGATGATGAGGCTACTGCTGACTCTCAACATTCTACTCCTCCAAAAAAGAAGAGAAAGGT
AGAAGACCCCAAGGACTTTCCTTCAGAATTGCTAAGTTTTTTGAGTCATGCTGTGTTTAGTAATAGAACT
CTTGCTTGCTTTGCTATTTACACCACAAAGGAAAAAGCTGCACTGCTATACAAGAAAATTATGGAAAAAT
ATTCTGTAACCTTTATAAGTAGGCATAACAGTTATAATCATAACATACTGTTTTTTCTTACTCCACACAG
GCATAGAGTGTCTGCTATTAATAACTATGCTCAAAAATTGTGTACCTTTAGCTTTTTAATTTGTAAAGGG
GTTAATAAGGAATATTTGATGTATAGTGCCTTGACTAGAGATCATAATCAGCCATACCACATTTGTAGAG
GTTTTACTTGCTTTAAAAAACCTCCCACACCTCCCCCTGAACCTGAAACATAAAATGAATGCAATTGTTG
TTGTTAACTTGTTTATTGCAGCTTATAATGGTTACAAATAAAGCAATAGCATCACAAATTTCACAAATAA
AGCATTTTTTTCACTGCATTCTAGTTGTGGTTTGTCCAAACTCATCAATGTATCTTATCATGTCTGGATC
GATCCCCAGGAAGCTCCTCTGTGTCCTCATAAACCCTAACCTCCTCTACTTGAGAGGACATTCCAATCAT
AGGCTGCCCATCCACCCTCTGTGTCCTCCTGTTAATTAGGTCACTTAACAAAAAGGAAATTGGGTAGGGG
TTTTTCACAGACCGCTTTCTAAGGGTAATTTTAAAATATCTGGGAAGTCCCTTCCACTGCTGTGTTCCAG
AAGTGTTGGTAAACAGCCCACAAATGTCAACAGCAGAAACATACAAGCTGTCAGCTTTGCACAAGGGCCC
AACACCCTGCTCATCAAGAAGCACTGTGGTTGCTGTGTTAGTAATGTGCAAAACAGGAGGCACATTTTCC
CCACCTGTGTAGGTTCCAAAATATCTAGTGTTTTCATTTTTACTTGGATCAGGAACCCAGCACTCCACTG
GATAAGCATTATCCTTATCCAAAACAGCCTTGTGGTCAGTGTTCATCTGCTGACTGTCAACTGTAGCATT
TTTTGGGGTTACAGTTTGAGCAGGATATTTGGTCCTGTAGTTTGCTAACACACCCTCCAGCTTTTGTTCC
CTTTAGTGAGGGTTAATTGCGCGCTTGGCGTAATCATGGTCATAGCTGTTTCCTGTGTGAAATTGTTATC
CGCTCACAATTCCACACAACATACGAGCCGGAAGCATAAAGTGTAAAGCCTGGGGTGCCTAATGAGTGAG
CTAACTCACATTAATTGCGTTGCGCTCACTGCCCGCTTTCCAGTCGGGAAACCTGTCGTGCCAGCTGCAT
TAATGAATCGGCCAACGCGCGGGGAGAGGCGGTTTGCGTATTGGGCGCTCTTCCGCTTCCTCGCTCACTG
ACTCGCTGCGCTCGGTCGTTCGGCTGCGGCGAGCGGTATCAGCTCACTCAAAGGCGGTAATACGGTTATC
CACAGAATCAGGGGATAACGCAGGAAAGAACATGTGAGCAAAAGGCCAGCAAAAGGCCAGGAACCGTAAA
AAGGCCGCGTTGCTGGCGTTTTTCCATAGGCTCCGCCCCCCTGACGAGCATCACAAAAATCGACGCTCAA
GTCAGAGGTGGCGAAACCCGACAGGACTATAAAGATACCAGGCGTTTCCCCCTGGAAGCTCCCTCGTGCG
CTCTCCTGTTCCGACCCTGCCGCTTACCGGATACCTGTCCGCCTTTCTCCCTTCGGGAAGCGTGGCGCTT
TCTCATAGCTCACGCTGTAGGTATCTCAGTTCGGTGTAGGTCGTTCGCTCCAAGCTGGGCTGTGTGCACG
AACCCCCCGTTCAGCCCGACCGCTGCGCCTTATCCGGTAACTATCGTCTTGAGTCCAACCCGGTAAGACA
CGACTTATCGCCACTGGCAGCAGCCACTGGTAACAGGATTAGCAGAGCGAGGTATGTAGGCGGTGCTACA
GAGTTCTTGAAGTGGTGGCCTAACTACGGCTACACTAGAAGAACAGTATTTGGTATCTGCGCTCTGCTGA
AGCCAGTTACCTTCGGAAAAAGAGTTGGTAGCTCTTGATCCGGCAAACAAACCACCGCTGGTAGCGGTGG
TTTTTTTGTTTGCAAGCAGCAGATTACGCGCAGAAAAAAAGGATCTCAAGAAGATCCTTTGATCTTTTCT
ACGGGGTCTGACGCTCAGTGGAACGAAAACTCACGTTAAGGGATTTTGGTCATGAGATTATCAAAAAGGA
TCTTCACCTAGATCCTTTTAAATTAAAAATGAAGTTTTAAATCAATCTAAAGTATATATGAGTAAACTTG
GTCTGACAGTTACCAATGCTTAATCAGTGAGGCACCTATCTCAGCGATCTGTCTATTTCGTTCATCCATA
GTTGCCTGACTCCCCGTCGTGTAGATAACTACGATACGGGAGGGCTTACCATCTGGCCCCAGTGCTGCAA
TGATACCGCGAGACCCACGCTCACCGGCTCCAGATTTATCAGCAATAAACCAGCCAGCCGGAAGGGCCGA
GCGCAGAAGTGGTCCTGCAACTTTATCCGCCTCCATCCAGTCTATTAATTGTTGCCGGGAAGCTAGAGTA
AGTAGTTCGCCAGTTAATAGTTTGCGCAACGTTGTTGCCATTGCTACAGGCATCGTGGTGTCACGCTCGT
CGTTTGGTATGGCTTCATTCAGCTCCGGTTCCCAACGATCAAGGCGAGTTACATGATCCCCCATGTTGTG
CAAAAAAGCGGTTAGCTCCTTCGGTCCTCCGATCGTTGTCAGAAGTAAGTTGGCCGCAGTGTTATCACTC
ATGGTTATGGCAGCACTGCATAATTCTCTTACTGTCATGCCATCCGTAAGATGCTTTTCTGTGACTGGTG
AGTACTCAACCAAGTCATTCTGAGAATAGTGTATGCGGCGACCGAGTTGCTCTTGCCCGGCGTCAATACG
GGATAATACCGCGCCACATAGCAGAACTTTAAAAGTGCTCATCATTGGAAAACGTTCTTCGGGGCGAAAA
CTCTCAAGGATCTTACCGCTGTTGAGATCCAGTTCGATGTAACCCACTCGTGCACCCAACTGATCTTCAG
CATCTTTTACTTTCACCAGCGTTTCTGGGTGAGCAAAAACAGGAAGGCAAAATGCCGCAAAAAAGGGAAT
AAGGGCGACACGGAAATGTTGAATACTCATACTCTTCCTTTTTCAATATTATTGAAGCATTTATCAGGGT
TATTGTCTCATGAGCGGATACATATTTGAATGTATTTAGAAAAATAAACAAATAGGGGTTCCGCGCACAT
TTCCCCGAAAAGTGCCACCTG
[124 nt withheld, positions 6322-6445]
C
[91 nt withheld, positions 6447-6537]
A
[49 nt withheld, positions 6539-6587]
CCTTTGACGTTGGAGTCCACGTTCTTT
[37 nt withheld, positions 6615-6651]
ACCCTATCTCGGTCTATTCTTTTGATTTATAAGGGATTTTGCCGATTTCGGCCTATTGGTTAAAAAAATG
AGCTGATTTAACAAAAATTTAACGCGAATTTTAACAAAATATTAACGCTTACAATTTCCATTCGCCATTC
AGGCTGCGCAACTGTTGGGAAGGGCGATCGGTGCGGGCCTCTTCGCTATTACGCCAGCTGGCGAAAGGGG
GATGTGCTGCAAGGCGATTAAGTTGGGTAACGCCAGGGTTTTCCCAGTCACGACGTTGTAAAACGACGGC
CAGTGAGCGCGCGTAATACGACTCACTATAGGGCGAATTGGGGTGCACTCTCAGTACAATCTGCTCTGAT
GCCGCATAGTTAAGCCAGTATACACTCCGCTATCGCTACGTGACTGGGTCATGGCTGCGCCCCGACACCC
GCCAACACCCGCTGACGCGCCCTGACGGGCTTGTCTGCTCCCGGCATCCGCTTACAGACAAGCTGTGACC
GTCTCCGGGAGCTGCATGTGTCAGAGGTTTTCACCGTCATCACCGAAACGCGCGAGGCAGGATCAGCCAT
ATCACATTTGTAGAGGTTTTACTTGCTTTAAAAAACCTCCCACACCTCCCCCTGAACCTGAAACATAAAA
TGAATGCAATTGTTGTTAACTTGTTTATTGCAGCTTATAATGGTTACAAATAAAGCAATAGCATCACAAA
TTTCACAAATAAAGCATTTTTTTCACTGCATTCTAGTTGTGGTTTGTCCAAACTCATCAATGTATCTTAT
CATGTCTGGATCAGCCATATCACATTTGTAGAGGTTTTACTTGCTTTAAAAAACCTCCCACACCTCCCCC
TGAACCTGAAACATAAAATGAATGCAATTGTTGTT
