>Addgene plasmid #12195 | IL-4 promoter luciferase | addgene partial sequence | sequence record 18761 | LucNRev 5'-CCTTATGCAGTTGCTCTCC-3'
CGCCGGGCCTTTCTTTATGTTTTTGGCGTCTTCCATTTTACCAACAGTACCGGAATGCCAAGCTCAGATC
CTAGCTCTGTGCCGTCAGTGACGAGAGACAATTAAGTTTATCAAGAGATGCTAACAATGCAATGCTGGCA
GAGGTCTCTCTATATATAGAGTTAAAGTTGCTGAAACCAAGGGAAAATGAGTTTACATTGGAAAATTTTA
TTACACCAGATTGTCAGTTATTCTGGGCCAATCAGCACCTCTCTTCCAGGAGAAAAAAGAGAAACAGGTA
AATTTTCCTGTGAAATCAGACCAATTGGAAAATGAAACACCCCTCCCCCCCCTTTTTTTTAAATCTACAA
AGTTTCAGCATAGGAAATTACACCATAATCGGCCTTTCAGACTAATCTTATCAGCGTAGGGTTGCCACTG
GCTCTCCTCCTGCAGAGAAGGAAGAGGTCACAGGTGTCCGAGGGTGCTGGTGTCGCCCTGGGGAAAGACA
GAGTAATATCAAGAAAGTCTGCCTTGAGCACACCTGGGCCTAGCTGCTTCCTGCTATGGGGGCCCCTTGG
AAACTCTGATATCTTGNGAAAGCTGACTCTGGGGTCTTACCTCATAGAAGGATGATGGAGGCAGACCTTC
TCGCATCCTAAACCAGCTGATCTTACAAGTTTGTGGTCTTTGGAGACAGAGAGGTGACATGGAGTGGGGC
AGGCAGGACCATGGAATGAGGCTTTACCTATATGGA
